>Addgene plasmid #249567 | pMB-pXD80-Eadh1 | addgene full sequence | sequence record 497383 | Addgene NGS Result
GGCGGGCTGGCCGGCCTTCTAAAACAATTCATCCAGTAAAATATAATATTTTATTTTCTCCCAATCAGGC
TTGATCCCCAGTAAGTCAAAAAATAGCTCGACATACTGTTCTTCCCCGATATCCTCCCTGATCGACCGGA
CGCAGAAGGCAATGTCATACCACTTGTCCGCCCTGCCGCTTCTCCCAAGATCAATAAAGCCACTTACTTT
GCCATCTTTCACAAAGATGTTGCTGTCTCCCAGGTCGCCGTGGGAAAAGACAAGTTCCTCTTCGGGCTTT
TCCGTCTTTAAAAAATCATACAGCTCGCGCGGATCTTTAAATGGAGTGTCTTCTTCCCAGTTTTCGCAAT
CCACATCGGCCAGATCGTTATTCAGTAAGTAATCCAATTCGGCTAAGCGGCTGTCTAAGCTATTCGTATA
GGGACAATCCGATATGTCGATGGAGTGAAAGAGCCTGATGCACTCCGCATACAGCTCGATAATCTTTTCA
GGGCTTTGTTCATCTTCATACTCTTCCGAGCAAAGGACGCCATCGGCCTCACTCATGAGCAGATTGCTCC
AGCCATCATGCCGTTCAAAGTGCAGGACCTTTGGAACAGGCAGCTTTCCTTCCAGCCATAGCATCATGTC
CTTTTCCCGTTCCACATCATAGGTGGTCCCTTTATACCGGCTGTCCGTCATTTTTAAATATAGGTTTTCA
TTTTCTCCCACCAGCTTATATACCTTAGCAGGAGACATTCCTTCCGTATCTTTTACGCAGCGGTATTTTT
CGATCAGTTTTTTCAATTCCGGTGATATTCTCATTTTAGCCATGATGTTTAACTTTGTTTTAGGGCGACT
GCCCTGCTGCGTAACATCGTTGCTGCTCCATAACATCAAACATCGACCCACGGCGTAACGCGCTTGCTGC
TTGGATGCCCGAGGCATAGACTGTACCCCAAAAAAACAGTCATAACAAGCCATGAAAACCGCCACTGCGC
CGTTACCACCGCTGCGTTCGGTCAAGGTTCTGGACCAGTTGCGTGAGCGCATACGCTACTTGCATTACAG
CTTACGAACCGAACAGGCTTATGTCCACTGGGTTCGTGCCTTCATCCGTTTCCACGGTGTGCGTCACCCG
GCAACCTTGGGCAGCAGCGAAGTCGAGGCATTTCTGTCCTGGCTGGCGAACGAGCGCAAGGTTTCGGTCT
CCACGCATTCGAAACCGGTATCCCGCCGCCGCCGCCGGATACCGGTTTCGAATTGAGATTGCCACCTGAC
GTCTAAGAAACCATTATTATCATGACATTAACCTATAAAAATAGGCGTATCACGAGGCCCTTTCGTCTTC
AAGGCGAAAAAACCCCGCCGAAGCGGGGTTTTTTGCGAAATATAATGACCCTCTTGATAACCCAAGAGGG
CATTTTTTAGGAACGGTTATTTGATTATTAATCCGGCGGCAACTGAAACGATTCGGATCCTGTATTACTA
TTCTGAATTCGCGGCCGCTTCTAGATCTAGCGCTTGAATTTCGCGTACCGCTCTCGCGCAATTTCGAGTG
TCGAGTTCCTGACACGCTCAAAGCGTTCTTTGTCCTTCTGCCATAGGCTACGAACAGCAAGCCCACGCAC
CGAATTGAATATCAACCAAAGGATATCTTCTGCATCATCACGCGAAAGACCACGGCTCACCAGAACACCA
AGCCACATATCCTCGACGACAAACCGATTCCTCTCTACCGTGCGCTGAATACCCTCGCGTAACGCTGGGT
CCCGGTCGGCAGCCACAATCAAATCAAGGCTGATAGAGAAGTCATCGTCGAGGAAAAATTCGGCGGCGTC
GTCCAGCATTTGCTGGATGACGTCATCCTCTGGCTTCAATTTCGCTAATCGAGCCCGACTGCGTTCGGTG
ATCTGTTCGTAAAGCCATTCAAAAGTGGCAAGCAGAAGCTCAAGCTTTGTCGGGAAATGATGGCTCTGCG
CTCCTCTGGAGACACCAGCAGCACCGGGCACATCTGCGATCCGGAATCCCGCGTAACCTTTTTCCCGTAA
AACCCCCAGGGCCGCTGCAATCAACTTGCCCTGGGTCTCCATTGCGCGCTCTGCCTGTGTTCTTCTCTTT
GGACTCATGATCACCAGCGACCTGCTTTCGTTCGTCCGGGCATCACCCGGGTTACTATCTAGTATCAATA
ACTAGATTATTGGTTGAAACGTACTATGTCAAGCAGTTCTAAAGATTGACTCCAAACGGTCGCCTTGCTA
TGCTCGTTTCGTTTCCTCCGCACGCGCGCGAAAGGCTCCTTCACGGAGCCAATGTACGCAAAAAACCCCG
CTTCAGCGGGGTTTTTTCGCCAAAAAAAACCCCGCCCTGTCAGGGGCGGGGTTTTTTTTTTTAGGGCCCT
ACTGACTGTGAGCCCGCTCGATCAACGGATCGGTAAAATACGGGCGAAAAAGAGAATCCCGAGCTTTTTT
GTTGCCGCATAGCGTATAGTAAGCATGTGCCCTCGAGGTGAGGGCGAGTGTTGCGGCCAGTAACAAACAG
ACAATCTGGTCTGTTTGTATTATGCAGCACACAGTGTTACCTCCTCGGGGACGAGGAGAGGAAAGAGGAT
TTAAAATGCATCACCATCACCATCACGACTACGACATCCCGACTACCGCCGATTCAGCCCAGGCCCCCGT
GCAGGAGCACTGGAGCGAGACCAACGGGAAGAAGTACCGCCGCGGCTCGCGCCTGCCGAAGAAGACCGAC
ACGCGCCCACCCGTGCCTGCTGCCGAGACGCCGAAAGTGCCTTGGACGTGGGAGGAGGACGGCATGACCG
TCATCCGCGGCACCGCGCGCAGCGCGCCTGGATGCCACAACGTGTGCGGCATCCTGTCCTACGTGAAGGA
CGGCAAGCTGGTGAAAGTGGAGGGCGACCCGGAGGACCCCTACAACCAGGGACGCCTGTGCAGCCGCTGC
CTCTGCATCCCCGACTACGTCTACCATGAGGACCGCCTGACCAAACCGATGAAGCGCGACCGCGCCGACC
GCGGCAAGGACAAGTTCGTGGAGATCAGCTGGGACGAGGCCTACGACATCATCGTGCGCGAGTTCAAGCG
CGTCGTCGACACGTACGGCGCCGACAAGATCGCCATGTGCCAGGGCACGGGCCGCGATATCCACCAGGTA
ACGCGCCTGAACGCCTGTGTGGGCTCCCCGAACGAGGGCGTGCCCTACTTCGCCGGCAACTCGTGCTACC
TGCCCCGCATCGCGTCGATGGCCTGCATGCTGGGCGGCGCCTGCGTCATGGACTGCTCGCAGTTCCTCCC
CCAGCGCTACGACGATCCGCGCTACACGGTGCCAGAGTACTGCATCGTGTGGGGCCACCAACCCTTCTAC
AGCAACGCAGACGGCTTCTACGGCCATTGGATCACCGACCTCATGAAGCGCGGCATGAAGGTGGCCGTGG
TGGACCCGCAGCTCACGTGGCTCGCGGCCCGCGCCGGCGAGGACTGGCTGCGCGTGCGTCCCGGCGGCGA
CGGCGCGCTGGCCATGGCCATGCTGAAGGTCGTCTGCGACGAGAAGCTCTACGACCAGGACTTCTGCGAC
AAGTGGGTGTACGGCCTGGAAGCCGTGTGCGAGCGCGTGGCGGAGATGGACCTGGACGACCTGTGCGAGA
GGGCCTGGGTGGCCAAGGAGGACGTGCAGCGCGTGGCGCGCACCTACGCCGCATCGAAGCCCGCCGCCAT
CCAATGGGGCGTGGCGCTCGACCAGCAGACGGGCGGCCAGCAGGCAGCGCACGCCATCACGGCCCTGTGG
TGCATCACCGGCAACCTCGACGTGCCCGGCGGCAACGTGATGGGCGACGCCTGCTGGGGCATCGAGCAGC
CGAACTGGACCGGCACCTGGGGCTGGGACGAGCTCATGACCGAGGAGGAGCAGTCCAAGCGCATCGGCGT
GGAGCGCTACCCCATGTTCGCCGTGGGCTTCAAGAACCTGTCCTCCAACGCCACCATCGAGGCGTGGCAG
CGCGGCGAGATACCCATCCGCGCGGCCTACATCGTGACGAACAACTTCCTGGCCACCATGGGCGCCCAGG
CCGCCCAGCAGCTGGAATGGTACAAGCAGATCGACTTCATCGTGGTGTCCGACCTGTTCATGACCCCCAC
CATGATGGCGCTGGCCGACGTGGTGCTGCCCGCCGCCACCTACGAGGAGCGCGACGGCTTCGGCGGGCTC
AACGCCTACCGCATCAGCTGCATCAACAAGGCCATCGAGCCCGTGGGCGACTCCAAGCCCGACAACACCA
TCTTCCTGGAGCTGGGCAAGCGCCTGACGGCGGCCATCAAGCCCGAGAACCAGGACATCGCCTGGCCTTG
GGACGACGTGCAGGAGATGTGGGACTACGCCCTTGAGGACGGCGGCTTCACCTGGGACGAGCTGCGCGAG
TCCACGTGGAAGTACCCCGAGTTCAAGTACCGCAAGTACGAGACGGGAGACCTGCGCCCCGACGGCCAGC
CGGGCTTCCGCACCGAGACGGGCCGCGCGGAGATCTACTCCATGGTGTTCCACCACACGTCGTGGTCGGG
CCTCGACCCGCTGCCGAGCTACGTCGAGCCGGTGGAGAGCCCCTACAGCGCCCCCGAGGACGTGGAGGAG
TACCCCTACATCGTCACGTCCGGCGCGCGCGTTCCGCACTTCTTCCACTCCGAGCAGCGCCAGGTCAAGA
AGCTGCGCGCCCTGCACCCCGACCCGCTCGTGTACCTGCACCCCGACACCGCAGCCGCCAACGGAATCGA
GGAGGGCGACTGGGTGTGGCTGGAGAACAAGCACGGCAAGTGCAAGTACAAGGCCGCCTTCAACGACACC
TACGACCCGCGCGTCATGCAGGCCGAGCACGGCTGGTGGTTCCCCGAGCGCAAGGACGCGGCCGAGGAGA
ACGTGGAGAACGAGCAAGAGGGCCTGTTCGGCGTGCTGGAGTCCAACATCAACAACCTCGTGCCCTTCGA
CGCCGGCGTATCGGGCTTCGGCTCGAACTACAAGGCCATGATGTGCAAGATCCGCAAGGCCGACTAGCAG
CCGCGCGACGGAAAGGATGAGAGACATGGCTTACCAGGGAATTTTGGTCGACGTCGACTACTGCACCGGC
TGCGAGGCGTGCGTGCTGGCCTGCCAGCAGGAACACGGCTACACCGAGGCGCAGTTCGGCCTGAAGATCA
CGAAGCTGGGCCCGCTGCACATCGACGAGGCCAAGAAGGACTACCAGTACGACTTCATCCCCCAGTTCAC
CAAGTGGTGCGACCTGTGCGCCGAGCGCGTGGGCAAGGGCAAGCAGCCCACGTGCGTGCAGCACTGCCAG
GCCCAGTGCCTGGACTGGGGAGACGTGGAGGACCTCGCGAAGAAGGTCGACCGCGAGAAGCAGATGATCG
TCGCCATCAACGAGGCGTAGATCTGTCGGGCCGCGGGCGCCGTGCCAAGGCGGGGCGCCCGCGGAAAAGG
GAACCAGGAAGGAGGACGGACATGGCCCAGAGATTCGAGGACGATTTCGGCGGGAGGATCGCCGAGAAGC
TGATGAACGTCGACGTTCACCTGACGCGCGACTTCAGCCGCTCGGTCACCGAGCTCGAACGCGAGCAGGG
CCGCATCGACTGGAAGGACCGCTGCGGCGCCAACATGAAGAAGATCGCGGAGCGCGAAGTTACACCGATC
TACCGGTAATCGACTCACACTGGCTCACCTTCGGGTGGGCCTTTCTGCGTTTATATACTAGAGAGAGAAT
ATAAAAAGCCAGATTATTAATCCGGCTTTTTTATTATTTAATTCCTGTTATAAAAAAAGGATCAATTTTG
AACTCTCTCCCAAAGTTGATCCCTTAACGATCCCTGCAGGAGAAGGCCATCCTGACGGATGGCCTTTTTG
AAGCTTTCTAGAATCGGGGGCCCCCGGGGGGATTCTAGAACAATGGAAGTCCTCGTCTCGCCCTCGAATT
AGCCCGCTTAATGAGCGGGCTTTTTTTGAATTAATTCTCGCGAGCTGGCACGACAGGTTTCCCGACTGGA
AAGCGGGCAGTGAGCGCAACGCAATTAATGTAAGTTAGCGCGAATTGCAAGCTGGCCGACGCGCTGGGCT
ACGTCTTGCTGGCGTTCGGGAGCAGAAGAGCATACATCTGGAAGCAAAGCCAGGAAAGCGGCCTATGGAG
CTGTGCGGCAGCGCTCAGTAGGCAATTTTTCAAAATATTGTTAAGCCTTTTCTGAGCATGGTATTTTTCA
TGGTATTACCAATTAGCAGGAAAATAAGCCATTGAATATAAAAGATAAAAATGTCTTGTTTACAATAGAG
TGGGGGGGGTCAGCCTGCCGCCTTGGGCCGGGTGATGTCGTACTTGCCCGCCGCGAACTCGGTTACCGTC
CAGCCCAGCGCGACCAGCTCCGGCAACGCCTCGCGCACCCGCTGGCGGCGCTTGCGCATGGTCGAACCAC
TGGCCTCTGACGGCCAGACATAGCCGCACAAGGTATCTATGGAAGCCTTGCCGGTTTTGCCGGGGTCGAT
CCAGCCACACAGCCGCTGGTGCAGCAGGCGGGCGGTTTCGCTGTCCAGCGCCCGCACCTCGTCCATGCTG
ATGCGCACATGCTGGCCGCCACCCATGACGGCCTGCGCGATCAAGGGGTTCAGGGCCACGTACAGGCGCC
CGTCCGCCTCGTCGCTGGCGTACTCCGACAGCAGCCGAAACCCCTGCCGCTTGCGGCCATTCTGGGCGAT
GATGGATACCTTCCAAAGGCGCTCGATGCAGTCCTGTATGTGCTTGAGCGCCCCACCACTATCGACCTCT
GCCCCGATTTCCTTTGCCAGCGCCCGATAGCTACCTTTGACCACCATGGCATCAGCGGTGACGGCCTCCC
ACTTGGGTTCCAGGAACAGCCGGAGCTGCCGTCCGCCTTCGGTCTTGGGTTCCGGGCCAAGCACTAGGCC
ATTAGGCCCAGCCATGGCCACCAGCCCTTGCAGGATGCGCAGATCATCAGCGCCCAGCGGCTCCGGGCCG
CTGAACTCGATCCGCTTGCCGTCGCCGTAGTCATACGTCACGTCCAGCTTGCTGCGCTTGCGCTCGCCCC
GCTTGAGGGCACGGAACAGGCCGGGGGCCAGACAGTGCGCCGGGTCGTGTCGGACGTGGCTGAGGCTGTG
CTTGTTCTTAGGCTTCACCACGGGGCACCCCCTTGCTCTTGCGCTGCCTCTCCAGCACGGCGGGCTTGAG
CACCCCGCCGTCATGCCGCCTGAACCACCGATCAGCGAACGGTGCGCCATAGTTGGCCTTGCTCACACCG
AAGCGGACGAAGAACCGGCGCTGGTCGTCGTCCACACCCCATTCCTCGGCCTCGGCGCTGGTCATGCTCG
ACAGGTAGGACTGCCAGCGGATGTTATCGACCAGTACCGAGCTGCCCCGGCTGGCCTGCTGCTGGTCGCC
TGCGCCCATCATGGCCGCGCCCTTGCTGGCATGGTGCAGGAACACGATAGAGCACCCGGTATCGGCGGCG
ATGGCCTCCATGCGACCGATGACCTGGGCCATGGGGCCGCTGGCGTTTTCTTCCTCGATGTGGAACCGGC
GCAGCGTGTCCAGCACCATCAGGCGGCGGCCCTCGGCGGCGCGCTTGAGGCCGTCGAACCACTCCGGGGC
CATGATGTTGGGCAGGCTGCCGATCAGCGGCTGGATCAGCAGGCCGTCAGCCACGGCTTGCCGTTCCTCG
GCGCTGAGGTGCGCCCCAAGGGCGTGCAGGCGGTGATGAATGGCGGTGGGCGGGTCTTCGGCGGGCAGGT
AGATCACCGGGCCGGTGGGCAGTTCGCCCACCTCCAGCAGATCCGGCCCGCCTGCAATCTGTGCGGCCAG
TTGCAGGGCCAGCATGGATTTACCGGCACCACCGGGCGACACCAGCGCCCCGACCGTACCGGCCACCATG
TTGGGCAAAACGTAGTCCAGCGGTGGCGGCGCTGCTGCGAACGCCTCCAGAATATTGATAGGCTTATGGG
TAGCCATTGATTGCCTCCTTTGCAGGCAGTTGGTGGTTAGGCGCTGGCGGGGTCACTACCCCCGCCCTGC
GCCGCTCTGAGTTCTTCCAGGCACTCGCGCAGCGCCTCGTATTCGTCGTCGGTCAGCCAGAACTTGCGCT
GACGCATCCCTTTGGCCTTCATGCGCTCGGCATATCGCGCTTGGCGTACAGCGTCAGGGCTGGCCAGCAG
GTCGCCGGTCTGCTTGTCCTTTTGGTCTTTCATATCAGTCACCGAGAAACTTGCCGGGGCCGAAAGGCTT
GTCTTCGCGGAACAAGGACAAGGTGCAGCCGTCAAGGTTAAGGCTGGCCATATCAGCGACTGAAAAGCGG
CCAGCCTCGGCCTTGTTTGACGTATAACCAAAGCCACCGGGCAACCAATAGCCCTTGTCACTTTTGATCA
GGTAGACCGACCCTGAAGCGCTTTTTTCGTATTCCATAAAACCCCCTTCTGTGCGTGAGTACTCATAGTA
TAACAGGCGTGAGTACCAACGCAAGCACTACATGCTGAAATCTGGCCCGCCCCTGTCCATGCCTCGCTGG
CGGGGTGCCGGTGCCCGTGCCAGCTCGGCCCGCGCAAGCTGGACGCTGGGCAGACCCATGACCTTGCTGA
CGGTGCGCTCGATGTAATCCGCTTCGTGGCCGGGCTTGCGCTCTGCCAGCGCTGGGCTGGCCTCGGCCAT
GGCCTTGCCGATTTCCTCGGCACTGCGGCCCCGGCTGGCCAGCTTCTGCGCGGCGATAAAGTCGCACTTG
CTGAGGTCATCACCGAAGCGCTTGACCAGCCCGGCCATCTCGCTGCGGTACTCGTCCAGCGCCGTGCGCC
GGTGGCGGCTAAGCTGCCGCTCGGACAGTTCGAGGCTGGCCAGCCTGCGGGCCTTCTCCTGCTGCCGCTG
GGCCTGCTCGATCTGCTGGCCAGCCTGCTGCACCAGCGCCGGGCCAGCGGTGGCGGTCTTGCCCTTGGAT
TCACGCAGCAGCACCCACGGCTGATAACCGGCGCGGGTGGTGTGCTTGTCCTTGCGGTTGGTGAAGCCCG
CCAAGCGGCCATAGTGGCGGCTGTCGGCGCTGGCCGGGTCGGCGTCGTACTCGCTGGCCAGCGTCCGGGC
AATCTGCCCCCGAAGTTCACCGCCTGCGGCGTCGGCCACCTTGACCCATGCCTGATAGTTCTTCGGGCTG
GTTTCCACTACCAGGGCAGGCTCCCGGCCCTCGGCTTTCATGTCATCCAGGTCAAACTCGCTGAGGTCGT
CCACCAGCACCAGACCATGCCGCTCCTGCTCGGCGGGCCTGATATACACGTCATTGCCCTGGGCATTCAT
CCGCTTGAGCCATGGCGTGTTCTGGAGCACTTCGGCGGCTGACCATTCCCGGTTCATCATCTGGCCGGTG
GTGGCGTCCCTGACGCCGATATCGAAGCGCTCACAGCCCATGGCCTTGAGCTGTCGGCCTATGGCCTGCA
AAGTCCTGTCGTTCTTCATCGGGCCACCAAGCGCAGCCAGATCGAGCCGTCCTCGGTTGTCAGTGGCGTC
AGGTCGAGCAAGAGCAACGATGCGATCAGCAGCACCACCGTAGGCATCATGGAAGCCAGCATCACGGTTA
GCCATAGCTTCCAGTGCCACCCCCGCGACGCGCTCCGGGCGCTCTGCGCGGCGCTGCTCACCTCGGCGGC
TACCTCCCGCAACTCTTTGGCCAGCTCCACCCATGCCGCCCCTGTCTGGCGCTGGGCTTTCAGCCACTCC
GCCGCCTGCGCCTCGCTGGCCTGCTGGGTCTGGCTCATGACCTGCCGGGCTTCGTCGGCCAGTGTCGCCA
TGCTCTGGGCCAGCGGTTCGATCTGCTCCGCTAACTCGTTGATGCCTCTGGATTTCTTCACTCTGTCGAT
TGCGTTCATGGTCTATTGCCTCCCGGTATTCCTGTAAGTCGATGATCTGGGCGTTGGCGGTGTCGATGTT
CAGGGCCACGTCTGCCCGGTCGGTGCGGATGCCCCGGCCTTCCATCTCCACCACGTTCGGCCCCAGGTGA
ACACCGGGCAGGCGCTCGATGCCCTGCGCCTCAAGTGTTCTGTGGTCAATGCGGGCGTCGTGGCCTGCCC
GCTCTAATGCCCGGTTGGCATGGTCGGCCCATGCCTCGCGGGTCTGCTCAAGCCATGCCTTGGGCTTGAG
CGCTTCGGTCTTCTGTGCCCCGCCCTTCTCCGGGGTCTTGCCGTTGTACCGCTTGAACCACTGAGCGGCG
GGCCGCTCGATGCCGTCATTGATCCGCTCGGAGATCATCAGGTGGCAGTGCGGGTTCTCGCCGCCACCGG
CATGGATGGCCAGCGTATACGGCAGGCGCTCGGCACCGGTCAGGTGCTGGGCGAACTCGGACGCCAGCGC
CTTCTGCTGGTCGAGGGTCAGCTCGACCGGCAGGGCAAATTCGACCTCCTTGAACAGCCGCCCATTGGCG
CGTTCATACAGGTCGGCAGCATCCCAGTAGTCGGCGGGCCGCTCGACGAACTCCGGCATGTGCCCGGATT
CGGCGTGCAAGACTTCATCCATGTCGCGGGCATACTTGCCTTCGCGCTGGATGAAGTCGGCCTTGGCCCT
GGCCGATTGGCCGCCCGACCTGCTGCCGGTTTTCGCCGTAAGGTGATAAATCGCCATGCTGCCTCGCTGT
TGCTTTTGCTTTTCGGCTCCATGCAATGGCCCTCGGAGAGCGCACCGCCCGAAGGGTGGCCGTTAGGCCA
GTTTCTCGAAGAGAAACCGGTAAGTGCGCCCTCCCCTACAAAGTAGGGTCGGGATTGCCGCCGCTGTGCC
TCCATGATAGCCTACGAGACAGCACATTAACAATGGGGTGTCAAGATGGTTAAGGGGAGCAACAAGGCGG
CGGATCGGCTGGCCAAGCTCGAAGAACAACGAGCGCGAATCAATGCCGAAATTCAGCGGGTGCGGGCAAG
GGAACAGCAGCAAGAGCGCAAGAACGAAACAAGGCGCAAGGTGCTGGTGGGGGCCATGATTTTGGCCAAG
GTGAACAGCAGCGAGTGGCCGGAGGATCGGCTCATGGCGGCAATGGATGCGTACCTTGAACGCGACCACG
ACCGCGCCTTGTTCGGTCTGCCGCCACGCCAGAAGGATGAGCCGGGCTGAATGATCGACCGAGACAGGCC
CTGCGGGGCTGCACACGCGCCCCCACCCTTCGGGTAGGGGGAAAGGCCGCTAAAGCGGCTAAAAGCGCTC
CAGCGTATTTCTGCGGGGTTTGGTGTGGGGTTTAGCGGGCTTTGCCCGCCTTTCCCCCTGCCGCGCAGCG
GTGGGGCGGTGTGTAGCCTAGCGCAGCGAATAGACCAGCTATCCGGCCTCTGGCCGGGCATATTGGGCAA
GGGCAGCAGCGCCCCACAAGGGCGCTGATAACCGCGCCTAGTGGATTATTCTTAGATAATCATGGATGGA
TTTTTCCAACACCCCGCCAGCCCCCGCCCCTGCTGGGTTTGCAGGTTTGGGGGCGTGACAGTTATTGCAG
GGGTTCGTGACAGTTATTGCAGGGGGGCGTGACAGTTATTGCAGGGGTTCGTGACAGTTAGTACGGGAGT
GACGGGCACTGGCTGGCAATGTCTAGCAACGGCAGGCATTTCGGCTGAGGGTAAAAGAACTTTCCGCTAA
GCGATAGACTGTATGTAAACACAGTATTGCAAGGACGCGGAACATGCCTCATGTGGCGGCCCTCGCGAGA
ATTAATTCAGATAAAAAAAATCCTTAGCTTTCGCTAAGGATGATTTCTAGCGATGACCCTGCTGATTGGT
TCGCTGACCGTAGACTGGTTGGCTTGGTTTCATCAGCCATCCGCTTGCCCTCATCTGTTACGCCGGCGGT
AGCCGGCCAGCCTCGCAGAGCAGGATTCCCGTTGAGCACCGCCAGGTGCGAATAAGGGACAGTGAAGAAG
GAACACCCGCTCGCGGGTGGGCCTACTTCACCTATCCTGCCCGGCTGACGCCGTTGGATACACCAAGGAA
AGTCTACACGAACCCTTTGGCAAAATCCTGTATATCGTGCGACATCGCGCGCGCGCGCGCGGATGCTAGC
GGCGCGCCAAAAAAAAGCCCGCTCATTA
Features (pLannotate 1.2.2; 21 found; start..end, strand, type, name):
     19..813     -  CDS            KanR: aminoglycoside phosphotransferase; aphA-3; confers resistance to kanamycin
    820..876     -  CDS            GmR (fragment): gentamycin acetyltransferase; aacC1; confers resistance to gentamycin
   1052..1075    -  promoter       Pc promoter (fragment): intI1 (promoter lies within the coding sequence); class 1 integron promoter
   1055..1198    -  CDS            YPR2_ECOLX (fragment): Protein predicted: Swiss-Prot protein existence level 4. From Escherichia coli.
   1475..1494    +  misc_feature   BioBrick prefix: BioBrick prefix for parts that start with "ATG"
   1497..2108    -  CDS            CymR: cumate repressor (Mullick et al., 2006); cymR from Pseudomonas putida
   2512..2539    +  protein_bind   CuO: CymR-binding P2 operator sequence from the p-cmt operon of Pseudomonas putida (Mullick et al., 2006) CymR
   2599..2616    +  CDS            7xHis (fragment): 6xHis affinity tag
   5692..5719    +  terminator     T7Te terminator: phage T7 early transcription terminator
   5851..5878    +  terminator     rrnB T2 terminator: transcription terminator T2 from the E. coli rrnB gene
   5993..6033    +  CDS            lacI (fragment): lac repressor; lacI; The lac repressor binds to the lac operator to inhibit transcription in E. coli. This inhibition can be relieved by adding lactose or isopropyl-β-D-thiogalactopyranoside (IPTG).
   6310..7161    -  CDS            RSF1010 RepC (fragment): replication protein C of the broad-host-range plasmid RSF1010 (Scholz et al., 1989); repC
   7148..7987    -  CDS            RSF1010 RepA: replication protein A of the broad-host-range plasmid RSF1010 (Scholz et al., 1989); repA
   7979..8053    -  ncRNA          Plasmid R1162: Accession: RF00043 - R1162-like plasmid antisense RNA
   8501..10627   -  CDS            mobA: MOBA2_ECOLX - Also known as repB. Experimental evidence at protein level: Swiss-Prot protein existence level 1. Part of the relaxosome complex that is responsible for plasmid transfer during conjugation. Locally unwinds DNA and catalyzes the cleavage of one of the DNA strands at oriT. The cleaved strand is then transferred through the dedicated type IV secretion apparatus. MobA remains covalently linked at the 5' end of the strand, and once in the recipient cell, it probably catalyzes the rejoining of the two ends of the strand, re-forming the circular plasmid DNA. The primase activity of MobA
  10708..10795   -  oriT           RSF1010 oriT: origin of transfer of the broad-host-range plasmid RSF1010 (Scholz et al., 1989)
  10826..11107   +  CDS            mobC: MOBC_ECOLX - Protein predicted: Swiss-Prot protein existence level 4. This protein is essential to promote the specific transfer of the plasmid in the presence of conjugative plasmids. From Escherichia coli.
  11137..11531   +  rep_origin     RSF1010 oriV: replication origin of the broad-host-range plasmid RSF1010; requires the RSF1010 RepA/B/C proteins for replication (Scholz et al., 1989)
  11696..11737   -  terminator     bacterial terminator: putative bacterial transcription terminator
  11775..11800   -  CDS            traJ (fragment): oriT-recognizing protein; traJ
  11833..11942   -  oriT           oriT: incP origin of transfer
