[The description below was written by a language model from this plasmid's Addgene catalogue record and pLannotate feature annotations shown in this document.]
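Description:
pMB-pXD80-Eadh1 is a roughly 12 kb bacterial expression plasmid built on the pXD80 backbone that carries Eadh1 from Gordonibacter urolithinfaciens DSM 27213 with an N-terminal His6 tag. The associated publication concerns gut bacterial molybdenum-dependent enzymes that produce urolithins, so the construct was presumably made to express and purify or assay this enzyme, though the record states the purpose only as expressing Eadh1.

The backbone is derived from the broad-host-range plasmid RSF1010. The annotation shows the RSF1010 oriV together with repA, a repC fragment and mobA (also known as repB), which supply the replication proteins that this origin requires. An R1162-like antisense RNA is also annotated. Mobilisation functions are present as well: the RSF1010 oriT with mobA and mobC, plus a separate IncP oriT beside a traJ fragment. These elements should allow conjugative transfer into non-E. coli hosts when transfer functions are supplied by a helper. Selection is by kanamycin through an aphA-3 aminoglycoside phosphotransferase gene. Short gentamicin acetyltransferase and class 1 integron promoter fragments next to it appear to be cloning remnants. The catalogue lists propagation in DH5alpha and describes the plasmid as high copy.

Expression appears to be cumate-regulated. A divergently oriented CymR repressor gene lies upstream of a CuO operator, and the His tag coding sequence follows shortly after. The promoter itself is not annotated. The unannotated stretch of about 3 kb between the tag and the T7Te and rrnB T2 terminators presumably holds the Eadh1 coding sequence. CymR binds CuO to repress transcription until cumate is added.
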