Addgene plasmid #249567: pMB-pXD80-Eadh1
Purpose: Expresses Eadh1
Depositing lab: Emily Balskus. Depositing organization: Harvard University. Publication: Distinct classes of gut bacterial molybdenum-dependent enzymes produce urolithins. Bae M, Dong X, Avila-Pacheco J, Nguyen QD, Inyama F, Hill-Maini V, Clish CB, Balskus EP. Proc Natl Acad Sci U S A. 2025 Dec 30;122(52):e2501312122. doi: 10.1073/pnas.2501312122. Epub 2025 Dec 24. PubMed 41439715.
Backbone
  Vector backbone: pXD80
  Vector type: Bacterial Expression
Growth in bacteria
  Bacterial resistance: Kanamycin, 50 μg/mL
  Growth temperature: 37°C
  Growth strain: DH5alpha
  Copy number: High Copy
Gene/Insert
  Gene/Insert name: Eadh1
  Species: Gordonibacter urolithinfaciens DSM 27213
  Tag / fusion protein: His6 (N terminal on insert)
Terms and licenses: Academic/Nonprofit Terms; Industry Terms: Not Available to Industry
How to cite: pMB-pXD80-Eadh1 was a gift from Emily Balskus (Addgene plasmid # 249567 ; http://n2t.net/addgene:249567 ; RRID:Addgene_249567)
